Addgene plasmid #123326: pZIP-hCMV-ZsGreen-P2A-Puro-IKZF3 sh1
Purpose: Lentiviral vector for expression of shRNA targeting IKZF3 from a miR30 embedded casette in the 3'UTR of ZsGreen-P2A-Puro insert
Depositing lab: Eva Gottwein. Depositing organization: Northwestern University. Publication: CK1alpha and IRF4 are essential and independent effectors of immunomodulatory drugs in primary effusion lymphoma. Patil A, Manzano M, Gottwein E. Blood. 2018 Aug 9;132(6):577-586. doi: 10.1182/blood-2018-01-828418. Epub 2018 Jun 28. PubMed 29954751.
Backbone
  Vector backbone: pZIP-ZsGreen-P2A-Puro
  Total vector size (bp): 7857
  Vector type: Mammalian Expression, Lentiviral
  Selectable markers: Puromycin
Growth in bacteria
  Bacterial resistance: Ampicillin, 100 μg/mL
  Growth temperature: 37°C
  Growth strain: Stbl3
  Copy number: High Copy
Gene/Insert
  Gene/Insert name: shRNA targeting IKZF3 embedded in miR30 backbone
  Species: H. sapiens (human)
  Insert size (bp): 670
  Entrez Gene: IKZF3 (a.k.a. AIO, AIOLOS, IMD84, ZNFN1A3)
  Promoter: CMV
  Cloning method: Gibson Cloning
  Sequencing primers: 5′ -; 3′ -
Terms and licenses: Academic/Nonprofit Terms; Industry Terms: Not Available to Industry
How to cite: pZIP-hCMV-ZsGreen-P2A-Puro-IKZF3 sh1 was a gift from Eva Gottwein (Addgene plasmid # 123326 ; http://n2t.net/addgene:123326 ; RRID:Addgene_123326)
