[The description below was written by a language model from this plasmid's Addgene catalogue record and pLannotate feature annotations shown in this document.]
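Description:
pZIP-hCMV-ZsGreen-P2A-Puro-IKZF3 sh1 is a 7,857 bp lentiviral mammalian expression plasmid built on the pZIP-ZsGreen-P2A-Puro backbone for knockdown of human IKZF3 (Aiolos). It is propagated in bacteria through a high-copy ColE1/pUC-type origin and an ampicillin resistance gene driven by its own bla promoter. The viral portion has the layout of a self-inactivating HIV-1 vector. A CMV enhancer sits upstream of a truncated 5' LTR, allowing genomic RNA to be transcribed in packaging cells. This is followed by the Ψ packaging signal with a gag fragment, the Rev response element for Rev-dependent nuclear export, the cPPT/CTS element, and a ΔU3 3' LTR that disables LTR promoter activity after integration. An SV40 enhancer/early promoter element is also annotated in the plasmid backbone outside the LTRs; the record does not say what it is for.

The internal cassette is a single Pol II transcript driven by the human CMV immediate-early enhancer and promoter. It encodes ZsGreen joined by a P2A self-cleaving peptide to puromycin N-acetyltransferase, so transduced cells can be both tracked by green fluorescence and selected with puromycin. The IKZF3-targeting shRNA lies in the 3' UTR of this transcript, between annotated 5' and 3' miR-30a flanking sequences. It is therefore processed through the endogenous microRNA pathway, and its expression is coupled to that of the markers. A WPRE downstream enhances transcript stability and expression. According to the associated publication, the construct was used to study effectors of immunomodulatory drugs in primary effusion lymphoma; "sh1" suggests it is one of several shRNAs against this gene.
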