Features (pLannotate 1.2.2; 20 found; start..end, strand, type, name):
      5..382     +  enhancer       CMV enhancer: human cytomegalovirus immediate early enhancer
    389..646     +  LTR            5' LTR (truncated): truncated 5' long terminal repeat (LTR) from HIV-1
    693..818     +  misc_feature   HIV-1 Ψ: packaging signal of human immunodeficiency virus type 1
    802..1140    +  CDS            HIV-1 gag (fragment): gag protein from human immunodeficiency virus 1; gag
   1315..1548    +  misc_feature   RRE: The Rev response element (RRE) of HIV-1 allows for Rev-dependent mRNA export from the nucleus to the cytoplasm.
   1925..2025    +  CDS            Rev (fragment): human immunodeficiency virus 1 (HIV-1) Rev protein; rev; enhances nuclear export of unspliced and incompletely spliced viral mRNAs
   2040..2155    +  misc_feature   cPPT/CTS: central polypurine tract and central termination sequence of HIV-1 (lacking the first T)
   2213..2516    +  enhancer       CMV enhancer: human cytomegalovirus immediate early enhancer
   2517..2720    +  promoter       CMV promoter: human cytomegalovirus (CMV) immediate early promoter
   2811..3503    +  CDS            ZsGreen: ZsGreen is a basic (constitutively fluorescent) green fluorescent protein published in 1999, derived from Zoanthus sp..
   3569..4166    +  CDS            PuroR (fragment): puromycin N-acetyltransferase; pac from Streptomyces; confers resistance to puromycin
   4187..4280    +  ncRNA          5' miR-30a: sequence upstream of the 71-nt precursor of the human miR-30a microRNA (Zeng et al., 2002) miRNA
   4378..4504    +  ncRNA          3' miR-30a: sequence downstream of the 71-nt precursor of the human miR-30a microRNA (Zeng et al., 2002) miRNA
   4538..5126    +  misc_feature   WPRE: woodchuck hepatitis virus posttranscriptional regulatory element
   5143..5331    +  CDS            nef (fragment): NEF_HV1Z2 - Experimental evidence at protein level: Swiss-Prot protein existence level 1. Extracellular Nef protein targets CD4(+) T-lymphocytes for apoptosis by interacting with CXCR4 surface receptors. From Human immunodeficiency virus type 1 group M subtype D (isolate Z2/CDC-Z34) (HIV-1).
   5333..5566    +  LTR            3' LTR (ΔU3): self-inactivating 3' long terminal repeat (LTR) from HIV-1
   5662..5991    +  promoter       SV40 promoter: SV40 enhancer and early promoter
   6080..6668    -  rep_origin     ori: high-copy-number ColE1/pMB1/pBR322/pUC origin of replication
   6839..7699    -  CDS            AmpR: β-lactamase; bla; confers resistance to ampicillin, carbenicillin, and related antibiotics
   7700..7804    -  promoter       AmpR promoter: bla
>Addgene plasmid #123326 | pZIP-hCMV-ZsGreen-P2A-Puro-IKZF3 sh1 | addgene full sequence | sequence record 239596 | Addgene NGS Result
CGTTGACATTGATTATTGACTAGTTATTAATAGTAATCAATTACGGGGTCATTAGTTCATAGCCCATATA
TGGAGTTCCGCGTTACATAACTTACGGTAAATGGCCCGCCTGGCTGACCGCCCAACGACCCCCGCCCATT
GACGTCAATAATGACGTATGTTCCCATAGTAACGCCAATAGGGACTTTCCATTGACGTCAATGGGTGGAG
TATTTACGGTAAACTGCCCACTTGGCAGTACATCAAGTGTATCATATGCCAAGTACGCCCCCTATTGACG
TCAATGACGGTAAATGGCCCGCCTGGCATTATGCCCAGTACATGACCTTATGGGACTTTCCTACTTGGCA
GTACATCTACGTATTAGTCATCGCTATTACCAGCTAGCGAGGCGTGGCCTGGGCGGGACTGGGGAGTGGC
GAGCCCTCAGATCCTGCATATAAGCAGCTGCTTTTTGCCTGTACTGGGTCTCTCTGGTTAGACCAGATCT
GAGCCTGGGAGCTCTCTGGCTAACTAGGGAACCCACTGCTTAAGCCTCAATAAAGCTTGCCTTGAGTGCT
TCAAGTAGTGTGTGCCCGTCTGTTGTGTGACTCTGGTAACTAGAGATCCCTCCGACCCTTTTAGTCAGTG
TGGAAAATCTCTAGCAGTGGCGCCCGAACAGGGACTTGAAAGCGAAAGGGAAACCAGAGGAGCTCTCTCG
ACGCAGGACTCGGCTTGCTGAAGCGCGCACGGCAAGAGGCGAGGGGCGGCGACTGGTGAGTACGCCAAAA
ATTTTGACTAGCGGAGGCTAGAAGGAGAGAGATGGGTGCGAGAGCGTCAGTATTAAGCGGGGGAGAATTA
GATCGCGATGGGAAAAAATTCGGTTAAGGCCAGGGGGAAAGAAAAAATATAAATTAAAACATATAGTATG
GGCAAGCAGGGAGCTAGAACGATTCGCAGTTAATCCTGGCCTGTTAGAAACATCAGAAGGCTGTAGACAA
ATACTGGGACAGCTACAACCATCCCTTCAGACAGGATCAGAAGAACTTAGATCATTATATAATACAGTAG
CAACCCTCTATTGTGTGCATCAAAGGATAGAGATAAAAGACACCAAGGAAGCTTTAGACAAGATAGAGGA
AGAGCAAAACAAAAGTAAGACCACCGCACAGCAAGCGGCCGGCCGCTGATCTTCAGACCTGGAGGAGGAG
ATATGAGGGACAATTGGAGAAGTGAATTATATAAATATAAAGTAGTAAAAATTGAACCATTAGGAGTAGC
ACCCACCAAGGCAAAGAGAAGAGTGGTGCAGAGAGAAAAAAGAGCAGTGGGAATAGGAGCTTTGTTCCTT
GGGTTCTTGGGAGCAGCAGGAAGCACTATGGGCGCAGCGTCAATGACGCTGACGGTACAGGCCAGACAAT
TATTGTCTGGTATAGTGCAGCAGCAGAACAATTTGCTGAGGGCTATTGAGGCGCAACAGCATCTGTTGCA
ACTCACAGTCTGGGGCATCAAGCAGCTCCAGGCAAGAATCCTGGCTGTGGAAAGATACCTAAAGGATCAA
CAGCTCCTGGGGATTTGGGGTTGCTCTGGAAAACTCATTTGCACCACTGCTGTGCCTTGGAATGCTAGTT
GGAGTAATAAATCTCTGGAACAGATTTGGAATCACACGACCTGGATGGAGTGGGACAGAGAAATTAACAA
TTACACAAGCTTAATACACTCCTTAATTGAAGAATCGCAAAACCAGCAAGAAAAGAATGAACAAGAATTA
TTGGAATTAGATAAATGGGCAAGTTTGTGGAATTGGTTTAACATAACAAATTGGCTGTGGTATATAAAAT
TATTCATAATGATAGTAGGAGGCTTGGTAGGTTTAAGAATAGTTTTTGCTGTACTTTCTATAGTGAATAG
AGTTAGGCAGGGATATTCACCATTATCGTTTCAGACCCACCTCCCAACCCCGAGGGGACCCGACAGGCCC
GAAGGAATAGAAGAAGAAGGTGGAGAGAGAGACAGAGACAGATCCATTCGATTAGTGAACGGATCTCGAC
GGTATCGCCTTTAAAAGAAAAGGGGGGATTGGGGGGTACAGTGCAGGGGAAAGAATAGTAGACATAATAG
CAACAGACATACAAACTAAAGAATTACAAAAACAAATTACAAAAATTCAAAATTTTCGGGTTTATTACAG
GGACAGCAGAGATCCAGTTTATCGATAAGCTTGGGAGTTCCGCGTTACATAACTTACGGTAAATGGCCCG
CCTGGCTGACCGCCCAACGACCCCCGCCCATTGACGTCAATAATGACGTATGTTCCCATAGTAACGCCAA
TAGGGACTTTCCATTGACGTCAATGGGTGGAGTATTTACGGTAAACTGCCCACTTGGCAGTACATCAAGT
GTATCATATGCCAAGTACGCCCCCTATTGACGTCAATGACGGTAAATGGCCCGCCTGGCATTATGCCCAG
TACATGACCTTATGGGACTTTCCTACTTGGCAGTACATCTACGTATTAGTCATCGCTATTACCATGGTGA
TGCGGTTTTGGCAGTACATCAATGGGCGTGGATAGCGGTTTGACTCACGGGGATTTCCAAGTCTCCACCC
CATTGACGTCAATGGGAGTTTGTTTTGGCACCAAAATCAACGGGACTTTCCAAAATGTCGTAACAACTCC
GCCCCATTGACGCAAATGGGCGGTAGGCGTGTACGGTGGGAGGTCTATATAAGCAGAGCTCGTTTAGTGA
ACCGTCAGATCGCCTGGAGACGCCATCCACGCTGTTTTGACCTCCATAGAAGACACCGACTCTAGCTAGA
GTACCGGTCCATGGCCCAGTCCAAGCACGGCCTGACCAAGGAGATGACCATGAAGTACCGCATGGAGGGC
TGCGTGGACGGCCACAAGTTCGTGATCACCGGCGAGGGCATCGGCTACCCCTTCAAGGGCAAGCAGGCCA
TCAACCTGTGCGTGGTGGAGGGCGGCCCCTTGCCCTTCGCCGAGGACATCTTGTCCGCCGCCTTCATGTA
CGGCAACCGCGTGTTCACCGAGTACCCCCAGGACATCGTCGACTACTTCAAGAACTCCTGCCCCGCCGGC
TACACCTGGGACCGCTCCTTCCTGTTCGAGGACGGCGCCGTGTGCATCTGCAACGCCGACATCACCGTGA
GCGTGGAGGAGAACTGCATGTACCACGAGTCCAAGTTCTACGGCGTGAACTTCCCCGCCGACGGCCCCGT
GATGAAGAAGATGACCGACAACTGGGAGCCCTCCTGCGAGAAGATCATCCCCGTGCCCAAGCAGGGCATC
TTGAAGGGCGACGTGAGCATGTACCTGCTGCTGAAGGACGGTGGCCGCTTGCGCTGCCAGTTCGACACCG
TGTACAAGGCCAAGTCCGTGCCCCGCAAGATGCCCGACTGGCACTTCATCCAGCACAAGCTGACCCGCGA
GGACCGCAGCGACGCCAAGAACCAGAAGTGGCACCTGACCGAGCACGCCATCGCCTCCGGCTCCGCCTTG
CCCGGATCCGGCGCAACAAACTTCTCTCTGCTGAAACAAGCCGGAGATGTCGAAGAGAATCCTGGACCGA
CCGAGTACAAGCCCACGGTGCGCCTCGCCACCCGCGACGACGTCCCCAGGGCCGTACGCACCCTCGCCGC
CGCGTTCGCCGACTACCCCGCCACGCGCCACACCGTCGATCCGGACCGCCACATCGAGCGGGTCACCGAG
CTGCAAGAACTCTTCCTCACGCGCGTCGGGCTCGACATCGGCAAGGTGTGGGTCGCGGACGACGGCGCCG
CGGTGGCGGTCTGGACCACGCCGGAGAGCGTCGAAGCGGGGGCGGTGTTCGCCGAGATCGGCCCGCGCAT
GGCCGAGTTGAGCGGTTCCCGGCTGGCCGCGCAGCAACAGATGGAAGGCCTCCTGGCGCCGCACCGGCCC
AAGGAGCCCGCGTGGTTCCTGGCCACCGTCGGAGTCTCGCCCGACCACCAGGGCAAGGGTCTGGGCAGCG
CCGTCGTGCTCCCCGGAGTGGAGGCGGCCGAGCGCGCCGGGGTGCCCGCCTTCCTGGAGACCTCCGCGCC
CCGCAACCTCCCCTTCTACGAGCGGCTCGGCTTCACCGTCACCGCCGACGTCGAGGTGCCCGAAGGACCG
CGCACCTGGTGCATGACCCGCAAGCCCGGTGCCTGAGCGGCCGCAATGGATCCTGTTTGAATGAGGCTTC
AGTACTTTACAGAATCGTTGCCTGCACATCTTGGAAACACTTGCTGGGATTACTTCTTCAGGTTAACCCA
ACAGAAGGCTCGAGAAGGTATATTGCTGTTGACAGTGAGCGAAAATCCCTTACAGCTATTCAATAGTGAA
GCCACAGATGTATTGAATAGCTGTAAGGGATTTCTGCCTACTGCCTCGGACTTCAAGGGGCTACTTTAGG
AGCAATTATCTTGTTTACTAAAACTGAATACCTTGCTATCTCTTTGATACATTTTTACAAAGCTGAATTA
AAATGGTATAAATTAAATCACTTTAGCTTGCAGATCTACGCGTGGCGCGCCTGGAACAATCAACCTCTGG
ATTACAAAATTTGTGAAAGATTGACTGGTATTCTTAACTATGTTGCTCCTTTTACGCTATGTGGATACGC
TGCTTTAATGCCTTTGTATCATGCTATTGCTTCCCGTATGGCTTTCATTTTCTCCTCCTTGTATAAATCC
TGGTTGCTGTCTCTTTATGAGGAGTTGTGGCCCGTTGTCAGGCAACGTGGCGTGGTGTGCACTGTGTTTG
CTGACGCAACCCCCACTGGTTGGGGCATTGCCACCACCTGTCAGCTCCTTTCCGGGACTTTCGCTTTCCC
CCTCCCTATTGCCACGGCGGAACTCATCGCCGCCTGCCTTGCCCGCTGCTGGACAGGGGCTCGGCTGTTG
GGCACTGACAATTCCGTGGTGTTGTCGGGGAAGCTGACGTCCTTTCCATGGCTGCTCGCCTGTGTTGCCA
CCTGGATTCTGCGCGGGACGTCCTTCTGCTACGTCCCTTCGGCCCTCAATCCAGCGGACCTTCCTTCCCG
CGGCCTGCTGCCGGCTCTGCGGCCTCTTCCGCGTCTTCGCCTTCGCCCTCAGACGAGTCGGATCTCCCTT
TGGGCCGCCTCCCCGCCTGGAATTAATTCTGCAGTCGAGACCTAGAAAAACATGGAGCAATCACAAGTAG
CAATACAGCAGCTACCAATGCTGATTGTGCCTGGCTAGAAGCACAAGAGGAGGAGGAGGTGGGTTTTCCA
GTCACACCTCAGGTACCTTTAAGACCAATGACTTACAAGGCAGCTGTAGATCTTAGCCACTTTTTAAAAG
AAAAGAGGGGACTGGAAGGGCTAATTCACTCCCAACGAAGACAAGATCTGCTTTTTGCTTGTACTGGGTC
TCTCTGGTTAGACCAGATCTGAGCCTGGGAGCTCTCTGGCTAACTAGGGAACCCACTGCTTAAGCCTCAA
TAAAGCTTGCCTTGAGTGCTTCAAGTAGTGTGTGCCCGTCTGTTGTGTGACTCTGGTAACTAGAGATCCC
TCAGACCCTTTTAGTCAGTGTGGAAAATCTCTAGCAGTAGTAGTTCATGTCATCTTATTATTCAGTATTT
ATAACTTGCAAAGAAATGAATATCAGAGAGTGAGAGGCCTTGACATTGTTTAAACTGGAATGTGTGTCAG
TTAGGGTGTGGAAAGTCCCCAGGCTCCCCAGCAGGCAGAAGTATGCAAAGCATGCATCTCAATTAGTCAG
CAACCAGGTGTGGAAAGTCCCCAGGCTCCCCAGCAGGCAGAAGTATGCAAAGCATGCATCTCAATTAGTC
AGCAACCATAGTCCCGCCCCTAACTCCGCCCATCCCGCCCCTAACTCCGCCCAGTTCCGCCCATTCTCCG
CCCCATGGCTGACTAATTTTTTTTATTTATGCAGAGGCCGAGGCCGCCTCTGCCTCTGAGCTATTCCAGA
AGTAGTGAGGAGGCTTTTTTGGAGGCCTAGGCTTTTGCAAAAAGCTCCCGGGAGCTTGTATATCCATTAC
ATGTGAGCAAAAGGCCAGCAAAAGGCCAGGAACCGTAAAAAGGCCGCGTTGCTGGCGTTTTTCCATAGGC
TCCGCCCCCCTGACGAGCATCACAAAAATCGACGCTCAAGTCAGAGGTGGCGAAACCCGACAGGACTATA
AAGATACCAGGCGTTTCCCCCTGGAAGCTCCCTCGTGCGCTCTCCTGTTCCGACCCTGCCGCTTACCGGA
TACCTGTCCGCCTTTCTCCCTTCGGGAAGCGTGGCGCTTTCTCATAGCTCACGCTGTAGGTATCTCAGTT
CGGTGTAGGTCGTTCGCTCCAAGCTGGGCTGTGTGCACGAACCCCCCGTTCAGCCCGACCGCTGCGCCTT
ATCCGGTAACTATCGTCTTGAGTCCAACCCGGTAAGACACGACTTATCGCCACTGGCAGCAGCCACTGGT
AACAGGATTAGCAGAGCGAGGTATGTAGGCGGTGCTACAGAGTTCTTGAAGTGGTGGCCTAACTACGGCT
ACACTAGAAGAACAGTATTTGGTATCTGCGCTCTGCTGAAGCCAGTTACCTTCGGAAAAAGAGTTGGTAG
CTCTTGATCCGGCAAACAAACCACCGCTGGTAGCGGTGGTTTTTTTGTTTGCAAGCAGCAGATTACGCGC
AGAAAAAAAGGATCTCAAGAAGATCCTTTGATCTTTTCTACGGGGTCTGACGCTCAGTGGAACGAAAACT
CACGTTAAGGGATTTTGGTCATGAGATTATCAAAAAGGATCTTCACCTAGATCCTTTTAAATTAAAAATG
AAGTTTTAAATCAATCTAAAGTATATATGAGTAAACTTGGTCTGACAGTTACCAATGCTTAATCAGTGAG
GCACCTATCTCAGCGATCTGTCTATTTCGTTCATCCATAGTTGCCTGACTCCCCGTCGTGTAGATAACTA
CGATACGGGAGGGCTTACCATCTGGCCCCAGTGCTGCAATGATACCGCGAGACCCACGCTCACCGGCTCC
AGATTTATCAGCAATAAACCAGCCAGCCGGAAGGGCCGAGCGCAGAAGTGGTCCTGCAACTTTATCCGCC
TCCATCCAGTCTATTAATTGTTGCCGGGAAGCTAGAGTAAGTAGTTCGCCAGTTAATAGTTTGCGCAACG
TTGTTGCCATTGCTACAGGCATCGTGGTGTCACGCTCGTCGTTTGGTATGGCTTCATTCAGCTCCGGTTC
CCAACGATCAAGGCGAGTTACATGATCCCCCATGTTGTGCAAAAAAGCGGTTAGCTCCTTCGGTCCTCCG
ATCGTTGTCAGAAGTAAGTTGGCCGCAGTGTTATCACTCATGGTTATGGCAGCACTGCATAATTCTCTTA
CTGTCATGCCATCCGTAAGATGCTTTTCTGTGACTGGTGAGTACTCAACCAAGTCATTCTGAGAATAGTG
TATGCGGCGACCGAGTTGCTCTTGCCCGGCGTCAATACGGGATAATACCGCGCCACATAGCAGAACTTTA
AAAGTGCTCATCATTGGAAAACGTTCTTCGGGGCGAAAACTCTCAAGGATCTTACCGCTGTTGAGATCCA
GTTCGATGTAACCCACTCGTGCACCCAACTGATCTTCAGCATCTTTTACTTTCACCAGCGTTTCTGGGTG
AGCAAAAACAGGAAGGCAAAATGCCGCAAAAAAGGGAATAAGGGCGACACGGAAATGTTGAATACTCATA
CTCTTCCTTTTTCAATATTATTGAAGCATTTATCAGGGTTATTGTCTCATGAGCGGATACATATTTGAAT
GTATTTAGAAAAATAAACAAATAGGGGTTCCGCGCACATTTCCCCGAAAAGTGCCACCTGACGTCGACGG
ATCGGGAGATCCTCGCG
